>Addgene plasmid #82791 | pDONR223_KEAP1_p.E117K | addgene full sequence | sequence record 161910 | Addgene NGS result
CTTTCCTGCGTTATCCCCTGATTCTGTGGATAACCGTATTACCGCCTTTGAGTGAGCTGATACCGCTCGC
CGCAGCCGAACGACCGAGCGCAGCGAGTCAGTGAGCGAGGAAGCGGAAGAGCGCCCAATACGCAAACCGC
CTCTCCCCGCGCGTTGGCCGATTCATTAATGCAGCTGGCACGACAGGTTTCCCGACTGGAAAGCGGGCAG
TGAGCGCAACGCAATTAATACGCGTACCGCTAGCCAGGAAGAGTTTGTAGAAACGCAAAAAGGCCATCCG
TCAGGATGGCCTTCTGCTTAGTTTGATGCCTGGCAGTTTATGGCGGGCGTCCTGCCCGCCACCCTCCGGG
CCGTTGCTTCACAACGTTCAAATCCGCTCCCGGCGGATTTGTCCTACTCAGGAGAGCGTTCACCGACAAA
CAACAGATAAAACGAAAGGCCCAGTCTTCCGACTGAGCCTTTCGTTTTATTTGATGCCTGGCAGTTCCCT
ACTCTCGCGTTAACGCTAGCATGGATGTTTTCCCAGTCACGACGTTGTAAAACGACGGCCAGTCTTAAGC
TCGGGCCCCAAATAATGATTTTATTTTGACTGATAGTGACCTGTTCGTTGCAACAAATTGATGAGCAATG
CTTTTTTATAATGCCAACTTTGTACAAAAAAGTTGGCACCATGCAGCCAGATCCCAGGCCTAGCGGGGCT
GGGGCCTGCTGCCGATTCCTGCCCCTGCAGTCACAGTGCCCTGAGGGGGCAGGGGACGCGGTGATGTACG
CCTCCACTGAGTGCAAGGCGGAGGTGACGCCCTCCCAGCATGGCAACCGCACCTTCAGCTACACCCTGGA
GGATCATACCAAGCAGGCCTTTGGCATCATGAACGAGCTGCGGCTCAGCCAGCAGCTGTGTGACGTCACA
CTGCAGGTCAAGTACCAGGATGCACCGGCCGCCCAGTTCATGGCCCACAAGGTGGTGCTGGCCTCATCCA
GCCCTGTCTTCAAGGCCATGTTCACCAACGGGCTGCGGAAGCAGGGCATGGAGGTGGTGTCCATTGAGGG
TATCCACCCCAAGGTCATGGAGCGCCTCATTGAATTCGCCTACACGGCCTCCATCTCCATGGGCGAGAAG
TGTGTCCTCCACGTCATGAACGGTGCTGTCATGTACCAGATCGACAGCGTTGTCCGTGCCTGCAGTGACT
TCCTGGTGCAGCAGCTGGACCCCAGCAATGCCATCGGCATCGCCAACTTCGCTGAGCAGATTGGCTGTGT
GGAGTTGCACCAGCGTGCCCGGGAGTACATCTACATGCATTTTGGGGAGGTGGCCAAGCAAGAGGAGTTC
TTCAACCTGTCCCACTGCCAACTGGTGACCCTCATCAGCCGGGACGACCTGAACGTGCGCTGCGAGTCCG
AGGTCTTCCACGCCTGCATCAACTGGGTCAAGTACGACTGCGAACAGCGACGGTTCTACGTCCAGGCGCT
GCTGCGGGCCGTGCGCTGCCACTCGTTGACGCCGAACTTCCTGCAGATGCAGCTGCAGAAGTGCGAGATC
CTGCAGTCCGACTCCCGCTGCAAGGACTACCTGGTCAAGATCTTCGAGGAGCTCACCCTGCACAAGCCCA
CGCAGGTGATGCCCTGCCGGGCG
[864 nt withheld, positions 1634-2497]
ATGGAGCCCTGCCGGAAGCAGATTGACCAGCAGAACTGTACCAGTTGATTGCCAACTTTCTTGTACAAAG
TTGGCATTATAAGAAAGCATTGCTTATCAATTTGTTGCAACGAACAGGTCACTATCAGTCAAAATAAAAT
CATTATTTGCCATCCAGCTGATATCCCCTATAGTGAGTCGTATTACATGGTCATAGCTGTTTCCTGGCAG
CTCTGGCCCGTGTCTCAAAATCTCTGATGTTACATTGCACAAGATAAAAATATATCATCATGCCTCCTCT
AGACCAGCCAGGACAGAAATGCCTCGACTTCGCTGCTACCCAAGGTTGCCGGGTGACGCACACCGTGGAA
ACGGATGAAGGCACGAACCCAGTGGACATAAGCCTGTTCGGTTCGTAAGCTGTAATGCAAGTAGCGTATG
CGCTCACGCAACTGGTCCAGAACCTTGACCGAACGCAGCGGTGGTAACGGCGCAGTGGCGGTTTTCATGG
CTTGTTATGACTGTTTTTTTGGGGTACAGTCTATGCCTCGGGCATCCAAGCAGCAAGCGCGTTACGCCGT
GGGTCGATGTTTGATGTTATGGAGCAGCAACGATGTTACGCAGCAGGGCAGTCGCCCTAAAACAAAGTTA
AACATTATGAGGGAAGCGGTGATCGCCGAAGTATCGACTCAACTATCAGAGGTAGTTGGCGTCATCGAGC
GCCATCTCGAACCGACGTTGCTGGCCGTACATTTGTACGGCTCCGCAGTGGATGGCGGCCTGAAGCCACA
CAGTGATATTGATTTGCTGGTTACGGTGACCGTAAGGCTTGATGAAACAACGCGGCGAGCTTTGATCAAC
GACCTTTTGGAAACTTCGGCTTCCCCTGGAGAGAGCGAGATTCTCCGCGCTGTAGAAGTCACCATTGTTG
TGCACGACGACATCATTCCGTGGCGTTATCCAGCTAAGCGCGAACTGCAATTTGGAGAATGGCAGCGCAA
TGACATTCTTGCAGGTATCTTCGAGCCAGCCACGATCGACATTGATCTGGCTATCTTGCTGACAAAAGCA
AGAGAACATAGCGTTGCCTTGGTAGGTCCAGCGGCGGAGGAACTCTTTGATCCGGTTCCTGAACAGGATC
TATTTGAGGCGCTAAATGAAACCTTAACGCTATGGAACTCGCCGCCCGACTGGGCTGGCGATGAGCGAAA
TGTAGTGCTTACGTTGTCCCGCATTTGGTACAGCGCAGTAACCGGCAAAATCGCGCCGAAGGATGTCGCT
GCCGACTGGGCAATGGAGCGCCTGCCGGCCCAGTATCAGCCCGTCATACTTGAAGCTAGACAGGCTTATC
TTGGACAAGAAGAAGATCGCTTGGCCTCGCGCGCAGATCAGTTGGAAGAATTTGTCCACTACGTGAAAGG
CGAGATCACCAAGGTAGTCGGCAAATAACCCTCGAGCCACCCATGACCAAAATCCCTTAACGTGAGTTAC
GCGTCGTTCCACTGAGCGTCAGACCCCGTAGAAAAGATCAAAGGATCTTCTTGAGATCCTTTTTTTCTGC
GCGTAATCTGCTGCTTGCAAACAAAAAAACCACCGCTACCAGCGGTGGTTTGTTTGCCGGATCAAGAGCT
ACCAACTCTTTTTCCGAAGGTAACTGGCTTCAGCAGAGCGCAGATACCAAATACTGTTCTTCTAGTGTAG
CCGTAGTTAGGCCACCACTTCAAGAACTCTGTAGCACCGCCTACATACCTCGCTCTGCTAATCCTGTTAC
CAGTGGCTGCTGCCAGTGGCGATAAGTCGTGTCTTACCGGGTTGGACTCAAGACGATAGTTACCGGATAA
GGCGCAGCGGTCGGGCTGAACGGGGGGTTCGTGCACACAGCCCAGCTTGGAGCGAACGACCTACACCGAA
CTGAGATACCTACAGCGTGAGCTATGAGAAAGCGCCACGCTTCCCGAAGGGAGAAAGGCGGACAGGTATC
CGGTAAGCGGCAGGGTCGGAACAGGAGAGCGCACGAGGGAGCTTCCAGGGGGAAACGCCTGGTATCTTTA
TAGTCCTGTCGGGTTTCGCCACCTCTGACTTGAGCGTCGATTTTTGTGATGCTCGTCAGGGGGGCGGAGC
CTATGGAAAAACGCCAGCAACGCGGCCTTTTTACGGTTCCTGGCCTTTTGCTGGCCTTTTGCTCACATGT
T
Features (pLannotate 1.2.2; 12 found; start..end, strand, type, name):
    121..213     +  CDS            lacI (fragment): lac repressor; lacI; The lac repressor binds to the lac operator to inhibit transcription in E. coli. This inhibition can be relieved by adding lactose or isopropyl-β-D-thiogalactopyranoside (IPTG).
    268..295     -  terminator     rrnB T2 terminator: transcription terminator T2 from the E. coli rrnB gene
    427..470     +  terminator     rrnB T1 terminator: Escherichia coli rrnB; transcription terminator T1 from the E. coli rrnB gene
    517..553     -  CDS            lacZα (fragment): LacZα fragment of β-galactosidase; lacZ fragment
    570..665     +  protein_bind   attL3: mutant version of attL; recombination site for the Gateway® LR reaction LR Clonase™
    671..1999    +  CDS            KEAP1 (fragment) (sequence partly withheld): KEAP1_HUMAN - Also known as INRF2 From Homo sapiens (Human).
   2550..2645    -  protein_bind   attL3: mutant version of attL; recombination site for the Gateway® LR reaction LR Clonase™
   2664..2682    -  promoter       T7 promoter: promoter for bacteriophage T7 RNA polymerase
   2872..2895    +  promoter       Pc promoter (fragment): intI1 (promoter lies within the coding sequence); class 1 integron promoter
   3071..3127    +  CDS            GmR (fragment): gentamycin acetyltransferase; aacC1; confers resistance to gentamycin
   3134..3925    +  CDS            SmR: aminoglycoside adenylyltransferase (Murphy, 1985); aadA; confers resistance to spectinomycin and streptomycin
   4018..4606    +  rep_origin     ori: high-copy-number ColE1/pMB1/pBR322/pUC origin of replication
