[The description below was written by a language model from this plasmid's Addgene catalogue record and pLannotate feature annotations shown in this document.]
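Description:
pDONR223_KEAP1_p.E117K is a Gateway entry clone built on the Invitrogen pDONR223 backbone and carrying a mutant allele of human KEAP1 (also known as INrf2 or KLHL19; reference transcript NM_012289). It is a 4,668 nt bacterial plasmid propagated in E. coli from a high-copy ColE1/pUC-type origin and selected with spectinomycin through the aadA (SmR) aminoglycoside adenylyltransferase gene. That gene sits downstream of a fragment of the class 1 integron Pc promoter and a remnant of a gentamicin resistance gene. Upstream of the cloning region, rrnB T1 and T2 terminators insulate the insert from read-through transcription, and small lacI and lacZα fragments are backbone remnants.

The KEAP1 open reading frame lies between two attL recombination sites. The automated annotation labels both as attL3, and it marks only part of the interval between them as KEAP1, probably because of how the annotation tool matched the sequence. The record lists two amino acid changes, E117K and C624S, although only E117K appears in the construct name. The clone is in "closed" format, meaning a stop codon immediately follows the coding sequence, so it cannot be fused to C-terminal tags in a destination vector. No promoter drives the insert in this plasmid. A T7 promoter lies just outside one att site, pointing toward the insert from its 3′ side. Expression is intended to come after an LR Clonase reaction moves the ORF into a chosen destination vector.

The plasmid belongs to the Target Accelerator Plasmid Collection, a set of cancer-associated variant ORFs generated for high-throughput functional phenotyping of somatic mutations found in lung cancer.
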