Addgene plasmid #82791: pDONR223_KEAP1_p.E117K
Purpose: Gateway Donor vector containing KEAP1, part of the Target Accelerator Plasmid Collection.
Depositing lab: Jesse Boehm & Matthew Meyerson & David Root. Depositing organization: Broad Institute. Publication: High-throughput Phenotyping of Lung Cancer Somatic Mutations. Berger AH, Brooks AN, Wu X, Shrestha Y, Chouinard C, Piccioni F, Bagul M, Kamburov A, Imielinski M, Hogstrom L, Zhu C, Yang X, Pantel S, Sakai R, Watson J, Kaplan N, Campbell JD, Singh S, Root DE, Narayan R, Natoli T, Lahr DL, Tirosh I, Tamayo P, Getz G, Wong B, Doench J, Subramanian A, Golub TR, Meyerson M, Boehm JS. Cancer Cell. 2016 Aug 8;30(2):214-28. doi: 10.1016/j.ccell.2016.06.022. Epub 2016 Jul 28. PubMed 27478040.
Backbone
  Vector backbone: pDONR223
  Backbone manufacturer: Invitrogen
  Vector type: Gateway Entry vector
Growth in bacteria
  Bacterial resistance: Spectinomycin, 50 μg/mL
  Growth temperature: 37°C
  Growth strain: DH5alpha
  Copy number: High Copy
Gene/Insert
  Gene/Insert name: KEAP1 (alt name: NM_012289)
  Species: H. sapiens (human)
  Mutation: E117K; C624S
  Entrez Gene: KEAP1 (a.k.a. INrf2, KLHL19)
  Promoter: None
  Cloning method: Gateway Cloning
  Sequencing primers: 5′ M13pUC-fwd; 3′ M13-Rev
Terms and licenses: Academic/Nonprofit Terms; Industry Terms: Not Available to Industry
Depositor comments: CLOSED (stop codon immediately follows insert)
How to cite: pDONR223_KEAP1_p.E117K was a gift from Jesse Boehm & Matthew Meyerson & David Root (Addgene plasmid # 82791 ; http://n2t.net/addgene:82791 ; RRID:Addgene_82791)
