>Addgene plasmid #82791 | pDONR223_KEAP1_p.E117K | depositor partial sequence | sequence record 157517 | Insert sequence
ATGCAGCCAGATCCCAGGCCTAGCGGGGCTGGGGCCTGCTGCCGATTCCTGCCCCTGCAGTCACAGTGCC
CTGAGGGGGCAGGGGACGCGGTGATGTACGCCTCCACTGAGTGCAAGGCGGAGGTGACGCCCTCCCAGCA
TGGCAACCGCACCTTCAGCTACACCCTGGAGGATCATACCAAGCAGGCCTTTGGCATCATGAACGAGCTG
CGGCTCAGCCAGCAGCTGTGTGACGTCACACTGCAGGTCAAGTACCAGGATGCACCGGCCGCCCAGTTCA
TGGCCCACAAGGTGGTGCTGGCCTCATCCAGCCCTGTCTTCAAGGCCATGTTCACCAACGGGCTGCGGAA
GCAGGGCATGGAGGTGGTGTCCATTGAGGGTATCCACCCCAAGGTCATGGAGCGCCTCATTGAATTCGCC
TACACGGCCTCCATCTCCATGGGCGAGAAGTGTGTCCTCCACGTCATGAACGGTGCTGTCATGTACCAGA
TCGACAGCGTTGTCCGTGCCTGCAGTGACTTCCTGGTGCAGCAGCTGGACCCCAGCAATGCCATCGGCAT
CGCCAACTTCGCTGAGCAGATTGGCTGTGTGGAGTTGCACCAGCGTGCCCGGGAGTACATCTACATGCAT
TTTGGGGAGGTGGCCAAGCAAGAGGAGTTCTTCAACCTGTCCCACTGCCAACTGGTGACCCTCATCAGCC
GGGACGACCTGAACGTGCGCTGCGAGTCCGAGGTCTTCCACGCCTGCATCAACTGGGTCAAGTACGACTG
CGAACAGCGACGGTTCTACGTCCAGGCGCTGCTGCGGGCCGTGCGCTGCCACTCGTTGACGCCGAACTTC
CTGCAGATGCAGCTGCAGAAGTGCGAGATCCTGCAGTCCGACTCCCGCTGCAAGGACTACCTGGTCAAGA
TCTTCGAGGAGCTCACCCTGCACAAGCCCACGCAGGTGATGCCCTGCCGGGCG
[864 nt withheld, positions 964-1827]
ATGGAGCCCTGCCGGAAGCAGATTGACCAGCAGAACTGTACCAGTTGA
